>Addgene plasmid #17662 | pBABE-puro-GFP-wt-lamin A | addgene full sequence | sequence record 238424 | Addgene NGS Result
TTCCCGCCTCCGTCTGAATTTTTGCTTTCGGTTTGGAACCGAAGCCGCGCGTCTTGTCTGCTGCAGCGCT
GCAGCATCGTTCTGTGTTGTCTCTGTCTGACTGTGTTTCTGTATTTGTCTGAAAATTAGGGCCAGACTGT
TACCACTCCCTTAAGTTTGACCTTAGGTCACTGGAAAGATGTCGAGCGGATCGCTCACAACCAGTCGGTA
GATGTCAAGAAGAGACGTTGGGTTACCTTCTGCTCTGCAGAATGGCCAACCTTTAACGTCGGATGGCCGC
GAGACGGCACCTTTAACCGAGACCTCATCACCCAGGTTAAGATCAAGGTCTTTTCACCTGGCCCGCATGG
ACACCCAGACCAGGTCCCCTACATCGTGACCTGGGAAGCCTTGGCTTTTGACCCCCCTCCCTGGGTCAAG
CCCTTTGTACACCCTAAGCCTCCGCCTCCTCTTCCTCCATCCGCCCCGTCTCTCCCCCTTGAACCTCCTC
GTTCGACCCCGCCTCGATCCTCCCTTTATCCAGCCCTCACTCCTTCTCTAGGCGCCGGCCGGATCCCAGT
GTGGTGGTACGTAGGCGCTACCGGTCGCCACCATGGTGAGCAAGGGCGAGGAGCTGTTCACCGGGGTGGT
GCCCATCCTGGTCGAGCTGGACGGCGACGTAAACGGCCACAAGTTCAGCGTGTCCGGCGAGGGCGAGGGC
GATGCCACCTACGGCAAGCTGACCCTGAAGTTCATCTGCACCACCGGCAAGCTGCCCGTGCCCTGGCCCA
CCCTCGTGACCACCCTGACCTACGGCGTGCAGTGCTTCAGCCGCTACCCCGACCACATGAAGCAGCACGA
CTTCTTCAAGTCCGCCATGCCCGAAGGCTACGTCCAGGAGCGCACCATCTTCTTCAAGGACGACGGCAAC
TACAAGACCCGCGCCGAGGTGAAGTTCGAGGGCGACACCCTGGTGAACCGCATCGAGCTGAAGGGCATCG
ACTTCAAGGAGGACGGCAACATCCTGGGGCACAAGCTGGAGTACAACTACAACAGCCACAACGTCTATAT
CATGGCCGACAAGCAGAAGAACGGCATCAAGGTGAACTTCAAGATCCGCCACAACATCGAGGACGGCAGC
GTGCAGCTCGCCGACCACTACCAGCAGAACACCCCCATCGGCGACGGCCCCGTGCTGCTGCCCGACAACC
ACTACCTGAGCACCCAGTCCGCCCTGAGCAAAGACCCCAACGAGAAGCGCGATCACATGGTCCTGCTGGA
GTTCGTGACCGCCGCCGGGATCACTCTCGGCATGGACGAGCTGTACAAGTCCGGACTCAGATCTCGAGCT
CAAGCTTCGAATTCTGCAGTCGACGGTACCGCGGGCAGCGCTGCCAACCTGCCGGCCATGGAGACCCCGT
CCCAGCGGCGCGCCACCCGCAGCGGGGCGCAGGCCAGCTCCACTCCGCTGTCGCCCACCCGCATCACCCG
GCTGCAGGAGAAGGAGGACCTGCAGGAGCTCAATGATCGCTTGGCGGTCTACATCGACCGTGTGCGCTCG
CTGGAAACGGAGAACGCAGGGCTGCGCCTTCGCATCACCGAGTCTGAAGAGGTGGTCAGCCGCGAGGTGT
CCGGCATCAAGGCCGCCTACGAGGCCGAGCTCGGGGATGCCCGCAAGACCCTTGACTCAGTAGCCAAGGA
GCGCGCCCGCCTGCAGCTGGAGCTGAGCAAAGTGCGTGAGGAGTTTAAGGAGCTGAAAGCGCGCAATACC
AAGAAGGAGGGTGACCTGATAGCTGCTCAGGCTCGGCTGAAGGACCTGGAGGCTCTGCTGAACTCCAAGG
AGGCCGCACTGAGCACTGCTCTCAGTGAGAAGCGCACGCTGGAGGGCGAGCTGCATGATCTGCGGGGCCA
GGTGGCCAAGCTTGAGGCAGCCCTAGGTGAGGCCAAGAAGCAACTTCAGGATGAGATGCTGCGGCGGGTG
GATGCTGAGAACAGGCTGCAGACCATGAAGGAGGAACTGGACTTCCAGAAGAACATCTACAGTGAGGAGC
TGCGTGAGACCAAGCGCCGTCATGAGACCCGACTGGTGGAGATTGACAATGGGAAGCAGCGTGAGTTTGA
GAGCCGGCTGGCGGATGCGCTGCAGGAACTGCGGGCCCAGCATGAGGACCAGGTGGAGCAGTATAAGAAG
GAGCTGGAGAAGACTTATTCTGCCAAGCTGGACAATGCCAGGCAGTCTGCTGAGAGGAACAGCAACCTGG
TGGGGGCTGCCCACGAGGAGCTGCAGCAGTCGCGCATCCGCATCGACAGCCTCTCTGCCCAGCTCAGCCA
GCTCCAGAAGCAGCTGGCAGCCAAGGAGGCGAAGCTTCGAGACCTGGAGGACTCACTGGCCCGTGAGCGG
GACACCAGCCGGCGGCTGCTGGCGGAAAAGGAGCGGGAGATGGCCGAGATGCGGGCAAGGATGCAGCAGC
AGCTGGACGAGTACCAGGAGCTTCTGGACATCAAGCTGGCCCTGGACATGGAGATCCACGCCTACCGCAA
GCTCTTGGAGGGCGAGGAGGAGAGGCTACGCCTGTCCCCCAGCCCTACCTCGCAGCGCAGCCGTGGCCGT
GCTTCCTCTCACTCATCCCAGACACAGGGTGGGGGCAGCGTCACCAAAAAGCGCAAACTGGAGTCCACTG
AGAGCCGCAGCAGCTTCTCACAGCACGCACGCACTAGCGGGCGCGTGGCCGTGGAGGAGGTGGATGAGGA
GGGCAAGTTTGTCCGGCTGCGCAACAAGTCCAATGAGGACCAGTCCATGGGCAATTGGCAGATCAAGCGC
CAGAATGGAGATGATCCCTTGCTGACTTACCGGTTCCCACCAAAGTTCACCCTGAAGGCTGGGCAGGTGG
TGACGATCTGGGCTGCAGGAGCTGGGGCCACCCACAGCCCCCCTACCGACCTGGTGTGGAAGGCACAGAA
CACCTGGGGCTGCGGGAACAGCCTGCGTACGGCTCTCATCAACTCCACTGGGGAAGAAGTGGCCATGCGC
AAGCTGGTGCGCTCAGTGACTGTGGTTGAGGACGACGAGGATGAGGATGGAGATGACCTGCTCCATCACC
ACCACGGCTCCCACTGCAGCAGCTCGGGGGACCCCGCTGAGTACAACCTGCGCTCGCGCACCGTGCTGTG
CGGGACCTGCGGGCAGCCTGCCGACAAGGCATCTGCCAGCGGCTCAGGAGCCCAGGTGGGCGGACCCATC
TCCTCTGGCTCTTCTGCCTCCAGTGTCACGGTCACTCGCAGCTACCGCAGTGTGGGGGGCAGTGGGGGTG
GCAGCTTCGGGGACAATCTGGTCACCCGCTCCTACCTCCTGGGCAACTCCAGCCCCCGAACCCAGAGCCC
CCAGAACTGCAGCATCATGTAATCTGGGACCTGCCAGGCAGGGGTGGGGGTGGAGGCTTCCTGCGTCCTC
CTCACCTCATGCCCACCCCCTGCCCTGCACGTCATGGGAGGGGGCTTGAAGCCAAAGAAAAATAACCCTT
TGGTTTTTTTCTTCTGTATTTTTTTTTCTAAGAGAAGTTATTTTCTACAGTGGTTTTATACTRAAAAAAA
AAAAAAAAAAAAAAAAAAAAAAAAAAAAAAAAAAAAAAAAAAAAAAAAAAAAAAAAAAAAAGCGTCTAGA
AACCCTTTAGATCTGCTGCAGCGCGCCAGCACAGTGGTCGACCCTGTGGAATGTGTGTCAGTTAGGGTGT
GGAAAGTCCCCAGGCTCCCCAGCAGGCAGAAGTATGCAAAGCATGCATCTCAATTAGTCAGCAACCAGGT
GTGGAAAGTCCCCAGGCTCCCCAGCAGGCAGAAGTATGCAAAGCATGCATCTCAATTAGTCAGCAACCAT
AGTCCCGCCCCTAACTCCGCCCATCCCGCCCCTAACTCCGCCCAGTTCCGCCCATTCTCCGCCCCATGGC
TGACTAATTTTTTTTATTTATGCAGAGGCCGAGGCCGCCTCGGCCTCTGAGCTATTCCAGAAGTAGTGAG
GAGGCTTTTTTGGAGGCCTAGGCTTTTGCAAAAAGCTTACCATGACCGAGTACAAGCCCACGGTGCGCCT
CGCCACCCGCGACGACGTCCCCAGGGCCGTACGCACCCTCGCCGCCGCGTTCGCCGACTACCCCGCCACG
CGCCACACCGTCGATCCGGACCGCCACATCGAGCGGGTCACCGAGCTGCAAGAACTCTTCCTCACGCGCG
TCGGGCTCGACATCGGCAAGGTGTGGGTCGCGGACGACGGCGCCGCGGTGGCGGTCTGGACCACGCCGGA
GAGCGTCGAAGCGGGGGCGGTGTTCGCCGAGATCGGCCCGCGCATGGCCGAGTTGAGCGGTTCCCGGCTG
GCCGCGCAGCAACAGATGGAAGGCCTCCTGGCGCCGCACCGGCCCAAGGAGCCCGCGTGGTTCCTGGCCA
CCGTCGGCGTCTCGCCCGACCACCAGGGCAAGGGTCTGGGCAGCGCCGTCGTGCTCCCCGGAGTGGAGGC
GGCCGAGCGCGCCGGGGTGCCCGCCTTCCTGGAGACCTCCGCGCCCCGCAACCTCCCCTTCTACGAGCGG
CTCGGCTTCACCGTCACCGCCGACGTCGAGGTGCCCGAAGGACCGCGCACCTGGTGCATGACCCGCAAGC
CCGGTGCCTGACGCCCGCCCCACGACCCGCAGCGCCCGACCGAAAGGAGCGCACGACCCCATGCATCGAT
AAAATAAAAGATTTTATTTAGTCTCCAGAAAAAGGGGGGAATGAAAGACCCCACCTGTAGGTTTGGCAAG
CTAGCTTAAGTAACGCCATTTTGCAAGGCATGGAAAAATACATAACTGAGAATAGAGAAGTTCAGATCAA
GGTCAGGAACAGATGGAACAGCTGAATATGGGCCAAACAGGATATCTGTGGTAAGCAGTTCCTGCCCCGG
CTCAGGGCCAAGAACAGATGGAACAGCTGAATATGGGCCAAACAGGATATCTGTGGTAAGCAGTTCCTGC
CCCGGCTCAGGGCCAAGAACAGATGGTCCCCAGATGCGGTCCAGCCCTCAGCAGTTTCTAGAGAACCATC
AGATGTTTCCAGGGTGCCCCAAGGACCTGAAATGACCCTGTGCCTTATTTGAACTAACCAATCAGTTCGC
TTCTCGCTTCTGTTCGCGCGCTTCTGCTCCCCGAGCTCAATAAAAGAGCCCACAACCCCTCACTCGGGGC
GCCAGTCCTCCGATTGACTGAGTCGCCCGGGTACCCGTGTATCCAATAAACCCTCTTGCAGTTGCATCCG
ACTTGTGGTCTCGCTGTTCCTTGGGAGGGTCTCCTCTGAGTGATTGACTACCCGTCAGCGGGGGTCTTTC
ACATGCAGCATGTATCAAAATTAATTTGGTTTTTTTTCTTAAGTATTTACATTAAATGGCCATAGTTGCA
TTAATGAATCGGCCAACGCGCGGGGAGAGGCGGTTTGCGTATTGGGCGCTCTTCCGCTTCCTCGCTCACT
GACTCGCTGCGCTCGGTCGTTCGGCTGCGGCGAGCGGTATCAGCTCACTCAAAGGCGGTAATACGGTTAT
CCACAGAATCAGGGGATAACGCAGGAAAGAACATGTGAGCAAAAGGCCAGCAAAAGGCCAGGAACCGTAA
AAAGGCCGCGTTGCTGGCGTTTTTCCATAGGCTCCGCCCCCCTGACGAGCATCACAAAAATCGACGCTCA
AGTCAGAGGTGGCGAAACCCGACAGGACTATAAAGATACCAGGCGTTTCCCCCTGGAAGCTCCCTCGTGC
GCTCTCCTGTTCCGACCCTGCCGCTTACCGGATACCTGTCCGCCTTTCTCCCTTCGGGAAGCGTGGCGCT
TTCTCATAGCTCACGCTGTAGGTATCTCAGTTCGGTGTAGGTCGTTCGCTCCAAGCTGGGCTGTGTGCAC
GAACCCCCCGTTCAGCCCGACCGCTGCGCCTTATCCGGTAACTATCGTCTTGAGTCCAACCCGGTAAGAC
ACGACTTATCGCCACTGGCAGCAGCCACTGGTAACAGGATTAGCAGAGCGAGGTATGTAGGCGGTGCTAC
AGAGTTCTTGAAGTGGTGGCCTAACTACGGCTACACTAGAAGAACAGTATTTGGTATCTGCGCTCTGCTG
AAGCCAGTTACCTTCGGAAAAAGAGTTGGTAGCTCTTGATCCGGCAAACAAACCACCGCTGGTAGCGGTG
GTTTTTTTGTTTGCAAGCAGCAGATTACGCGCAGAAAAAAAGGATCTCAAGAAGATCCTTTGATCTTTTC
TACGGGGTCTGACGCTCAGTGGAACGAAAACTCACGTTAAGGGATTTTGGTCATGAGATTATCAAAAAGG
ATCTTCACCTAGATCCTTTTGCGGCCGCAAATCAATCTAAAGTATATATGAGTAAACTTGGTCTGACAGT
TACCAATGCTTAATCAGTGAGGCACCTATCTCAGCGATCTGTCTATTTCGTTCATCCATAGTTGCCTGAC
TCCCCGTCGTGTAGATAACTACGATACGGGAGGGCTTACCATCTGGCCCCAGTGCTGCAATGATACCGCG
AGACCCACGCTCACCGGCTCCAGATTTATCAGCAATAAACCAGCCAGCCGGAAGGGCCGAGCGCAGAAGT
GGTCCTGCAACTTTATCCGCCTCCATCCAGTCTATTAATTGTTGCCGGGAAGCTAGAGTAAGTAGTTCGC
CAGTTAATAGTTTGCGCAACGTTGTTGCCATTGCTACAGGCATCGTGGTGTCACGCTCGTCGTTTGGTAT
GGCTTCATTCAGCTCCGGTTCCCAACGATCAAGGCGAGTTACATGATCCCCCATGTTGTGCAAAAAAGCG
GTTAGCTCCTTCGGTCCTCCGATCGTTGTCAGAAGTAAGTTGGCCGCAGTGTTATCACTCATGGTTATGG
CAGCACTGCATAATTCTCTTACTGTCATGCCATCCGTAAGATGCTTTTCTGTGACTGGTGAGTACTCAAC
CAAGTCATTCTGAGAATAGTGTATGCGGCGACCGAGTTGCTCTTGCCCGGCGTCAATACGGGATAATACC
GCGCCACATAGCAGAACTTTAAAAGTGCTCATCATTGGAAAACGTTCTTCGGGGCGAAAACTCTCAAGGA
TCTTACCGCTGTTGAGATCCAGTTCGATGTAACCCACTCGTGCACCCAACTGATCTTCAGCATCTTTTAC
TTTCACCAGCGTTTCTGGGTGAGCAAAAACAGGAAGGCAAAATGCCGCAAAAAAGGGAATAAGGGCGACA
CGGAAATGTTGAATACTCATACTCTTCCTTTTTCAATATTATTGAAGCATTTATCAGGGTTATTGTCTCA
TGAGCGGATACATATTTGAATGTATTTAGAAAAATAAACAAATAGGGGTTCCGCGCACATTTCCCCGAAA
AGTGCCACCTGCAGCCTGAATATGGGCCAAACAGGATATCTGTGGTAAGCAGTTCCTGCCCCGGCTCAGG
GCCAAGAACAGATGGAACAGCTGAATATGGGCCAAACAGGATATCTGTGGTAAGCAGTTCCTGCCCCGGC
TCAGGGCCAAGAACAGATGGTCCCCAGATGCGGTCCAGCCCTCAGCAGTTTCTAGAGAACCATCAGATGT
TTCCAGGGTGCCCCAAGGACCTGAAATGACCCTGTGCCTTATTTGAACTAACCAATCAGTTCGCTTCTCG
CTTCTGTTCGCGCGCTTCTGCTCCCCGAGCTCAATAAAAGAGCCCACAACCCCTCACTCGGGGCGCCAGT
CCTCCGATTGACTGAGTCGCCCGGGTACCCGTGTATCCAATAAACCCTCTTGCAGTTGCATCCGACTTGT
GGTCTCGCTGTTCCTTGGGAGGGTCTCCTCTGAGTGATTGACTACCCGTCAGCGGGGGTCTTTCATTTGG
GGGCTCGTCCGGGATCGGGAGACCCCTGCCCAGGGACCACCGACCCACCACCGGGAGGCAAGCTGGCCAG
CAACTTATCTGTGTCTGTCCGATTGTCTAGTGTCTATGACTGATTTTATGCGCCTGCGTCGGTACTAGTT
AGCTAACTAGCTCTGTATCTGGCGGACCCGTGGTGGAACTGACGAGTTCTGAACACCCGGCCGCAACCCT
GGGAGACGTCCCAGGGACTTTGGGGGCCGTTTTTGTGGCCCGACCTGAGGAAGGGAGTCGATGTGGAATC
CGACCCCGTCAGGATATGTGGTTCTGGTAGGAGACGAGAACCTAAAACAG
Features (pLannotate 1.2.2; 14 found; start..end, strand, type, name):
    130..546     +  CDS            gag (truncated): truncated Moloney murine leukemia virus (MMLV) gag gene lacking the start codon
    593..1309    +  CDS            EGFP: EGFP is a basic (constitutively fluorescent) green fluorescent protein published in 1996, derived from Aequorea victoria. It is reported to be a rapidly-maturing weak dimer with moderate acid sensitivity.
   1310..1366    +  misc_feature   MCS (fragment): multiple cloning site
   1388..3379    +  CDS            LMNA: LMNA_HUMAN - Also known as LMN1. Experimental evidence at protein level: Swiss-Prot protein existence level 1. Prelamin-A/C can accelerate smooth muscle cell senescence. It acts to disrupt mitosis and induce DNA damage in vascular smooth muscle cells (VSMCs), leading to mitotic failure, genomic instability, and premature senescence. From Homo sapiens (Human).
   3693..4022    +  promoter       SV40 promoter: SV40 enhancer and early promoter
   4032..4631    +  CDS            PuroR: puromycin N-acetyltransferase; pac from Streptomyces alboniger; confers resistance to puromycin
   4730..4851    +  LTR            3' LTR (ΔU3) (fragment): self-inactivating 3' long terminal repeat (LTR) from Moloney murine leukemia virus
   4852..5321    +  LTR            LTR: long terminal repeat from Moloney murine leukemia virus
   5387..5439    -  CDS            lacI (fragment): lac repressor; lacI; The lac repressor binds to the lac operator to inhibit transcription in E. coli. This inhibition can be relieved by adding lactose or isopropyl-β-D-thiogalactopyranoside (IPTG).
   5622..6210    -  rep_origin     ori: high-copy-number ColE1/pMB1/pBR322/pUC origin of replication
   6370..7230    -  CDS            AmpR: β-lactamase; bla; confers resistance to ampicillin, carbenicillin, and related antibiotics
   7231..7335    -  promoter       AmpR promoter: bla
   7366..7835    +  LTR            LTR: long terminal repeat from Moloney murine leukemia virus
   7959..63      +  misc_feature   MESV Ψ (fragment) (across the origin): packaging signal of murine embryonic stem cell virus
