[The description below was written by a language model from this plasmid's Addgene catalogue record and pLannotate feature annotations shown in this document.]
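Description:
pBABE-puro-GFP-wt-lamin A is a Moloney murine leukemia virus-based retroviral expression vector built on the pBABE-puro backbone and used to stably introduce a fluorescently tagged, wild-type human lamin A into mammalian cells. In bacteria it is maintained as a high-copy plasmid through a ColE1/pUC-type origin and selected with ampicillin via the β-lactamase gene and its native promoter. The sequenced plasmid is about 8.2 kb.

The viral portion is bounded by MMLV long terminal repeats, with a packaging signal (Ψ) and a truncated gag segment lacking its start codon just downstream of the 5′ LTR. Together these allow the transcript to be encapsidated when the plasmid is introduced into a packaging cell line. The payload follows: EGFP fused through a short remnant of a multiple cloning site to the N terminus of the human LMNA coding sequence. No separate internal promoter is annotated upstream of it, so expression is presumably driven from the 5′ LTR, as is standard for pBABE vectors. The fusion cassette was transferred as a blunted fragment from a pEGFP-based lamin A plasmid into the filled-in BamHI site, destroying the site at both junctions. Downstream, an SV40 enhancer/early promoter drives puromycin N-acetyltransferase, allowing selection of transduced cells. The annotation tool labels a short fragment next to the 3′ LTR as a self-inactivating ΔU3 element, but a full LTR is annotated adjacent to it.

The associated publication concerns lamin A-dependent misregulation of adult stem cells in accelerated ageing. The construct suits stable expression and live visualisation of lamin A at the nuclear lamina, plausibly as the wild-type comparison for disease-associated variants, though the record does not state this.
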