Addgene plasmid #17662: pBABE-puro-GFP-wt-lamin A
Depositing lab: Tom Misteli. Depositing organization: National Cancer Institute (NCI). Publication: Lamin A-dependent misregulation of adult stem cells associated with accelerated ageing. Scaffidi P, Misteli T. Nat Cell Biol. 2008 Apr;10(4):452-9. doi: 10.1038/ncb1708. Epub 2008 Mar 2. PubMed 18311132.
Backbone
  Vector backbone: pBABE-puro
  Backbone size w/o insert (bp): 5200
  Vector type: Mammalian Expression, Retroviral
  Selectable markers: Puromycin
Growth in bacteria
  Bacterial resistance: Ampicillin, 100 μg/mL
  Growth temperature: 37°C
  Growth strain: DH5alpha
  Copy number: High Copy
Gene/Insert
  Gene/Insert name: GFP-lamin A (alt name: lamin A)
  Species: H. sapiens (human)
  Entrez Gene: LMNA (a.k.a. CDCD1, CDDC, CMD1A, CMT2B1, EMD2, FPL, FPLD, FPLD2, HGPS, IDC, LDP1, LFP, LGMD1B, LMN1, LMNC, LMNL1, MADA, PRO1)
  Tag / fusion protein: EGFP (N terminal on insert)
  Cloning method: Restriction Enzyme; 5′ cloning site BamHI (destroyed during cloning); 3′ cloning site BamHI (destroyed during cloning)
  Sequencing primers: 5′ EGFP-C
Terms and licenses: Academic/Nonprofit Terms; Industry Terms: Not Available to Industry
Depositor comments: This vector was generated by cloning the NheI–BamHI fragment from pEGFP–wt-lamin A into the BamHI site of the pBABE-puro vector after filling of the ends.
How to cite: pBABE-puro-GFP-wt-lamin A was a gift from Tom Misteli (Addgene plasmid # 17662 ; http://n2t.net/addgene:17662 ; RRID:Addgene_17662)
