>Addgene plasmid #17662 | pBABE-puro-GFP-wt-lamin A | addgene partial sequence | sequence record 130690 | EGFP-C 5'-CATGGTCCTGCTGGAGTTCGTG-3'
GTCCGGACTCAGATCTCGAGCTCAAGCTTCGAATTCTGCAGTCGACGGTACCGCGGGCAGCGCTGCCAAC
CTGCCGGCCATGGAGACCCCGTCCCAGCGGCGCGCCACCCGCAGCGGGGCGCAGGCCAGCTCCACTCCGC
TGTCGCCCACCCGCATCACCCGGCTGCAGGAGAAGGAGGACCTGCAGGAGCTCAATGATCGCTTGGCGGT
CTACATCGACCGTGTGCGCTCGCTGGAAACGGAGAACGCAGGGCTGCGCCTTCGCATCACCGAGTCTGAA
GAGGTGGTCAGCCGCGAGGTGTCCGGCATCAAGGCCGCCTACGAGGCCGAGCTCGGGGATGCCCGCAAGA
CCCTTGACTCAGTAGCCAAGGAGCGCGCCCGCCTGCAGCTGGAGCTGAGCAAAGTGCGTGAGGAGTTTAA
GGAGCTGAAAGCGCGCAATACCAAGAAGGAGGGTGACCTGATAGCTGCTCAGGCTCGGCTGAAGGACCTG
GAGGCTCTGCTGAACTCCAAGGAGGCCGCACTGAGCACTGCTCTCAGTGAGAAGCGCACGCTGGAGGGCG
AGCTGCATGATCTGCGGGGCCAGGTGGCCAAGCTTGAGGCAGCCCTAGGTGAGGCCAAGAAGCAACTTCA
GGATGAGATGCTGCGGCGGGTGGATGCTGAGAACAGGCTGCAGACCATGAAGGAGGAACTGGACTTCCAG
AAGAACATCTACAGTGAGGAGCTGCGTGAGACCAAGCGCCGTCATGAGACCCGACTGGTGGAGATTGACA
ATGGGAAGCAGCGTGAGTTTGAGAGCCGGCTGGCGGATGCGCTGCAGGAACTGCGGGCCCAGCATGAGGA
CCAGGTGGAGCAGTATAAGAAGGAGCTGGAGAAGACTTATTCTGCCAAGCTGGACAATGCCAGGCAGTCT
GCTGAGAGGAACAGCAACCTGGTGGGGGCTGCCCAC
